Addgene plasmid #175128: pLV mCgrrf1-V5
Purpose: Lentiviral expression of mouse Cgrrf1-V5
Depositing lab: Larry Gerace. Depositing organization: Scripps California (The Scripps Research Institute). Publication: Shared and Distinctive Neighborhoods of Emerin and Lamin B Receptor Revealed by Proximity Labeling and Quantitative Proteomics. Cheng LC, Zhang X, Abhinav K, Nguyen JA, Baboo S, Martinez-Bartolome S, Branon TC, Ting AY, Loose E, Yates JR 3rd, Gerace L. J Proteome Res. 2022 Sep 2;21(9):2197-2210. doi: 10.1021/acs.jproteome.2c00281. Epub 2022 Aug 16. PubMed 35972904.
Backbone
  Vector backbone: pLV-EF1a-IRES-Puro
  Backbone manufacturer: Tobias Meyer (Addgene plasmid # 85132)
  Vector type: Mammalian Expression, Lentiviral
Growth in bacteria
  Bacterial resistance: Ampicillin, 100 μg/mL
  Growth temperature: 30°C
  Growth strain: NEB Stable
  Copy number: High Copy
Gene/Insert
  Gene/Insert name: Cgrrf1 (alt name: Cgr19)
  Species: M. musculus (mouse)
  Entrez Gene: Cgrrf1 (a.k.a. 1110038G02Rik, 1810009H17Rik, CGR1, CGR19)
  Tag / fusion protein: V5 (C terminal on insert)
  Cloning method: Gibson Cloning
Terms and licenses: Academic/Nonprofit Terms; Industry Terms: Not Available to Industry
How to cite: pLV mCgrrf1-V5 was a gift from Larry Gerace (Addgene plasmid # 175128 ; http://n2t.net/addgene:175128 ; RRID:Addgene_175128)
