[The description below was written by a language model from this plasmid's Addgene catalogue record and pLannotate feature annotations shown in this document.]
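Description:
pLV mCgrrf1-V5 is a lentiviral mammalian expression plasmid built on the pLV-EF1a-IRES-Puro backbone and designed to deliver mouse Cgrrf1 (also known as Cgr19) carrying a C-terminal V5 epitope tag. In bacteria it is maintained through a high-copy ColE1/pUC-type origin and selected with ampicillin via the β-lactamase gene. Remnants of a lac promoter/operator region and an SV40 polyadenylation signal lie in the plasmid backbone outside the viral unit.

The transfer cassette is flanked by two HIV-1 LTR annotations, both called as truncated LTRs by the automated annotation, each preceded by a residual nef-derived fragment. Between them are the usual cis-acting HIV-1 elements: the Ψ packaging signal with an adjoining gag fragment, the Rev response element for Rev-dependent nuclear export of the genomic RNA, and the cPPT/CTS, which aids nuclear import of the reverse-transcribed genome. Expression is driven by the human EF-1α core promoter together with its intron A, giving strong constitutive transcription in many mammalian cell types. The Cgrrf1 coding sequence, inserted by Gibson assembly, is followed by the V5 tag. It is then followed by an EMCV IRES and the puromycin N-acetyltransferase gene, so a single bicistronic transcript encodes both the tagged protein and the drug marker. Puromycin selection therefore enriches for cells expressing the insert. A WPRE downstream enhances transcript stability and expression.

The plasmid is intended for producing lentivirus to generate cells stably expressing V5-tagged mouse Cgrrf1, allowing detection with anti-V5 reagents. It was deposited in connection with a proximity-labelling proteomics study of the inner nuclear membrane proteins emerin and lamin B receptor. The record does not state the specific role of Cgrrf1 in that work.
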