Features (pLannotate 1.2.2; 24 found; start..end, strand, type, name):
    377..634     +  LTR            5' LTR (truncated): truncated 5' long terminal repeat (LTR) from HIV-1
    681..806     +  misc_feature   HIV-1 Ψ: packaging signal of human immunodeficiency virus type 1
    790..1128    +  CDS            HIV-1 gag (fragment): gag protein from human immunodeficiency virus 1; gag
   1303..1536    +  misc_feature   RRE: The Rev response element (RRE) of HIV-1 allows for Rev-dependent mRNA export from the nucleus to the cytoplasm.
   1913..2013    +  CDS            Rev (fragment): human immunodeficiency virus 1 (HIV-1) Rev protein; rev; enhances nuclear export of unspliced and incompletely spliced viral mRNAs
   2028..2143    +  misc_feature   cPPT/CTS: central polypurine tract and central termination sequence of HIV-1 (lacking the first T)
   2221..2432    +  promoter       EF-1α core promoter: core promoter for human elongation factor EF-1α
   2433..3371    +  intron         EF-1α intron A: intron upstream of the start codon of human EF-1α
   3411..4406    +  CDS            Cgrrf1: CGRF1_MOUSE - Also known as Cgr19. Experimental evidence at transcript level: Swiss-Prot protein existence level 2. Able to inhibit growth in several cell lines. From Mus musculus (Mouse).
   4434..4475    +  CDS            V5 tag: epitope tag from simian virus 5
   4600..5161    +  misc_feature   IRES: internal ribosome entry site (IRES) of the encephalomyocarditis virus (EMCV)
   5164..5763    +  CDS            PuroR: puromycin N-acetyltransferase; pac from Streptomyces alboniger; confers resistance to puromycin
   5787..6375    +  misc_feature   WPRE: woodchuck hepatitis virus posttranscriptional regulatory element
   6392..6910    +  CDS            nef (fragment): NEF_HV1BR - Experimental evidence at protein level: Swiss-Prot protein existence level 1. Extracellular Nef protein targets CD4(+) T-lymphocytes for apoptosis by interacting with CXCR4 surface receptors (PubMed:14990729). From Human immunodeficiency virus type 1 group M subtype B (isolate BRU/LAI) (HIV-1).
   6958..7215    +  LTR            5' LTR (truncated): truncated 5' long terminal repeat (LTR) from HIV-1
   7367..7383    -  protein_bind   lac operator: The lac repressor binds to the lac operator to inhibit transcription in E. coli. This inhibition can be relieved by adding lactose or isopropyl-β-D-thiogalactopyranoside (IPTG). lac repressor encoded by lacI
   7391..7421    -  promoter       lac promoter: promoter for the E. coli lac operon
   7436..7457    -  protein_bind   CAP binding site: CAP binding activates transcription in the presence of cAMP. E. coli catabolite activator protein
   7470..7562    -  CDS            lacI (fragment): lac repressor; lacI; The lac repressor binds to the lac operator to inhibit transcription in E. coli. This inhibition can be relieved by adding lactose or isopropyl-β-D-thiogalactopyranoside (IPTG).
   7745..8333    -  rep_origin     ori: high-copy-number ColE1/pMB1/pBR322/pUC origin of replication
   8504..9364    -  CDS            AmpR: β-lactamase; bla; confers resistance to ampicillin, carbenicillin, and related antibiotics
   9365..9469    -  promoter       AmpR promoter: bla
   9517..9651    +  polyA_signal   SV40 poly(A) signal: SV40 polyadenylation signal
   9818..329     +  CDS            nef (fragment) (across the origin): NEF_HV1BR - Experimental evidence at protein level: Swiss-Prot protein existence level 1. Extracellular Nef protein targets CD4(+) T-lymphocytes for apoptosis by interacting with CXCR4 surface receptors (PubMed:14990729). From Human immunodeficiency virus type 1 group M subtype B (isolate BRU/LAI) (HIV-1).
>Addgene plasmid #175128 | pLV mCgrrf1-V5 | addgene full sequence | sequence record 351973 | Addgene NGS Result
TGGAAGGGCTAATTCACTCCCAAAGAAGACAAGATATCCTTGATCTGTGGATCTACCACACACAAGGCTA
CTTCCCTGATTAGCAGAACTACACACCAGGGCCAGGGGTCAGATATCCACTGACCTTTGGATGGTGCTAC
AAGCTAGTACCAGTTGAGCCAGATAAGGTAGAAGAGGCCAATAAAGGAGAGAACACCAGCTTGTTACACC
CTGTGAGCCTGCATGGGATGGATGACCCGGAGAGAGAAGTGTTAGAGTGGAGGTTTGACAGCCGCCTAGC
ATTTCATCACGTGGCCCGAGAGCTGCATCCGGAGTACTTCAAGAACTGCTGATATCGAGCTTGCTACAAG
GGACTTTCCGCTGGGGACTTTCCAGGGAGGCGTGGCCTGGGCGGGACTGGGGAGTGGCGAGCCCTCAGAT
CCTGCATATAAGCAGCTGCTTTTTGCCTGTACTGGGTCTCTCTGGTTAGACCAGATCTGAGCCTGGGAGC
TCTCTGGCTAACTAGGGAACCCACTGCTTAAGCCTCAATAAAGCTTGCCTTGAGTGCTTCAAGTAGTGTG
TGCCCGTCTGTTGTGTGACTCTGGTAACTAGAGATCCCTCAGACCCTTTTAGTCAGTGTGGAAAATCTCT
AGCAGTGGCGCCCGAACAGGGACTTGAAAGCGAAAGGGAAACCAGAGGAGCTCTCTCGACGCAGGACTCG
GCTTGCTGAAGCGCGCACGGCAAGAGGCGAGGGGCGGCGACTGGTGAGTACGCCAAAAATTTTGACTAGC
GGAGGCTAGAAGGAGAGAGATGGGTGCGAGAGCGTCAGTATTAAGCGGGGGAGAATTAGATCGCGATGGG
AAAAAATTCGGTTAAGGCCAGGGGGAAAGAAAAAATATAAATTAAAACATATAGTATGGGCAAGCAGGGA
GCTAGAACGATTCGCAGTTAATCCTGGCCTGTTAGAAACATCAGAAGGCTGTAGACAAATACTGGGACAG
CTACAACCATCCCTTCAGACAGGATCAGAAGAACTTAGATCATTATATAATACAGTAGCAACCCTCTATT
GTGTGCATCAAAGGATAGAGATAAAAGACACCAAGGAAGCTTTAGACAAGATAGAGGAAGAGCAAAACAA
AAGTAAGACCACCGCACAGCAAGCGGCCGGCCGCTGATCTTCAGACCTGGAGGAGGAGATATGAGGGACA
ATTGGAGAAGTGAATTATATAAATATAAAGTAGTAAAAATTGAACCATTAGGAGTAGCACCCACCAAGGC
AAAGAGAAGAGTGGTGCAGAGAGAAAAAAGAGCAGTGGGAATAGGAGCTTTGTTCCTTGGGTTCTTGGGA
GCAGCAGGAAGCACTATGGGCGCAGCGTCAATGACGCTGACGGTACAGGCCAGACAATTATTGTCTGGTA
TAGTGCAGCAGCAGAACAATTTGCTGAGGGCTATTGAGGCGCAACAGCATCTGTTGCAACTCACAGTCTG
GGGCATCAAGCAGCTCCAGGCAAGAATCCTGGCTGTGGAAAGATACCTAAAGGATCAACAGCTCCTGGGG
ATTTGGGGTTGCTCTGGAAAACTCATTTGCACCACTGCTGTGCCTTGGAATGCTAGTTGGAGTAATAAAT
CTCTGGAACAGATTTGGAATCACACGACCTGGATGGAGTGGGACAGAGAAATTAACAATTACACAAGCTT
AATACACTCCTTAATTGAAGAATCGCAAAACCAGCAAGAAAAGAATGAACAAGAATTATTGGAATTAGAT
AAATGGGCAAGTTTGTGGAATTGGTTTAACATAACAAATTGGCTGTGGTATATAAAATTATTCATAATGA
TAGTAGGAGGCTTGGTAGGTTTAAGAATAGTTTTTGCTGTACTTTCTATAGTGAATAGAGTTAGGCAGGG
ATATTCACCATTATCGTTTCAGACCCACCTCCCAACCCCGAGGGGACCCGACAGGCCCGAAGGAATAGAA
GAAGAAGGTGGAGAGAGAGACAGAGACAGATCCATTCGATTAGTGAACGGATCTCGACGGTATCGCCTTT
AAAAGAAAAGGGGGGATTGGGGGGTACAGTGCAGGGGAAAGAATAGTAGACATAATAGCAACAGACATAC
AAACTAAAGAATTACAAAAACAAATTACAAAAATTCAAAATTTTCGGGTTTATTACAGGGACAGCAGAGA
TCCAGTTTATCGATGAGGCCCTTTCGTCTTCACTCGAGGTGCCCGTCAGTGGGCAGAGCGCACATCGCCC
ACAGTCCCCGAGAAGTTGGGGGGAGGGGTCGGCAATTGAACCGGTGCCTAGAGAAGGTGGCGCGGGGTAA
ACTGGGAAAGTGATGTCGTGTACTGGCTCCGCCTTTTTCCCGAGGGTGGGGGAGAACCGTATATAAGTGC
AGTAGTCGCCGTGAACGTTCTTTTTCGCAACGGGTTTGCCGCCAGAACACAGGTAAGTGCCGTGTGTGGT
TCCCGCGGGCCTGGCCTCTTTACGGGTTATGGCCCTTGCGTGCCTTGAATTACTTCCACCTGGCTGCAGT
ACGTGATTCTTGATCCCGAGCTTCGGGTTGGAAGTGGGTGGGAGAGTTCGAGGCCTTGCGCTTAAGGAGC
CCCTTCGCCTCGTGCTTGAGTTGAGGCCTGGCCTGGGCGCTGGGGCCGCCGCGTGCGAATCTGGTGGCAC
CTTCGCGCCTGTCTCGCTGCTTTCGATAAGTCTCTAGCCATTTAAAATTTTTGATGACCTGCTGCGACGC
TTTTTTTCTGGCAAGATAGTCTTGTAAATGCGGGCCAAGATCTGCACACTGGTATTTCGGTTTTTGGGGC
CGCGGGCGGCGACGGGGCCCGTGCGTCCCAGCGCACATGTTCGGCGAGGCGGGGCCTGCGAGCGCGGCCA
CCGAGAATCGGACGGGGGTAGTCTCAAGCTGGCCGGCCTGCTCTGGTGCCTGGCCTCGCGCCGCCGTGTA
TCGCCCCGCCCTGGGCGGCAAGGCTGGCCCGGTCGGCACCAGTTGCGTGAGCGGAAAGATGGCCGCTTCC
CGGCCCTGCTGCAGGGAGCTCAAAATGGAGGACGCGGCGCTCGGGAGAGCGGGCGGGTGAGTCACCCACA
CAAAGGAAAAGGGCCTTTCCGTCCTCAGCCGTCGCTTCATGTGACTCCACGGAGTACCGGGCGCCGTCCA
GGCACCTCGATTAGTTCTCGAGCTTTTGGAGTACGTCGTCTTTAGGTTGGGGGGAGGGGTTTTATGCGAT
GGAGTTTCCCCACACTGAGTGGGTGGAGACTGAAGTTAGGCCAGCTTGGCACTTGATGTAATTCTCCTTG
GAATTTGCCCTTTTTGAGTTTGGATCTTGGTTCATTCTCAAGCCTCAGACAGTGGTTCAAAGTTTTTTTC
TTCCATTTCAGGTGTCGTGAGGATCCGCCATCGGCCCGCCCGCCGCCATGATGGCCGCAGTGTTCCTGGT
AACGCTCTATGAATACTCGCCGCTCTTCTACATAGCGGTGGTCTTCACCTGCTTCATCGTCACCACCGGC
CTGGTATTAGGATGGTTTGGTTGGGATGTTCCAGTAATTCTGAGAAATTCAGAAGAAACCCAGTTCAGCA
CAAGAGCGTTCAAGAAACAAATGAGACAAGTGAAGAATCCTTTTGGCTTGGAGATCACTAATTCATCTGC
AGCTTCCCTAGCAACAGGCATGGCCTTGAGGACAGACTGCCTGGAGGATAGTCGTCTGACGTGCTACTGG
GGATGCAGTGTGCAGAAGCTCTACGAAGCTCTCCAGAAGCACGCCTACTGCTTCAGGATAAGCACCCCGC
AAGCGTTAGAAGAGGCGTTGTACAGTGACTATCTCCACCGAGAACAGTATTTTATTAAAAAGCACAGCAA
AGAAGAAATATATTGCCAGTTACCAAGTGATACTGAAATTGAAGACTTTGGTCCAGTGCCCAGATCTCGC
TATCCTTTGGTAGCTCTGTTGACCCTCGCTGATGAGGATGACAGGGAAATTTATGATATTATTTCCATGG
TGTCAGTAATTCATATTCCTGATAAGACTTACAAACTTCCCTGCCGAATATTGTATCAATATTTAATCCT
GGCTCAAGGTCAATTTTATGATCTTAAGCAACTTTTCATGTCTGCAAATAATAGTCCTCCTCCCTCTAAC
GACGAGTCTCCAGAAGACAGAAGTGTGGAGCAGAGCTTGTTGGAGAAGGTGGGACTGGCTGGGAATGACG
GGGACCCAGTGGAGGAGAGCAGCAGGGACTGCGTGGTGTGCCAGAATGGGGGCGTGAACTGGGTGCTCCT
GCCCTGCCGGCACGCCTGCCTGTGCGACAGCTGTGTGCGCTACTTCAAGCAATGTCCCATGTGCCGGCAG
TTTGTGCAGGAATCCTTTGCACTTTGTGGTCAGAAAGAGCCAGACAAGGACCTACTAGAAACTTCCGGTG
GGCCGGGCGGGGGTGGCGGGGGAGGTAAGCCTATCCCTAACCCTCTCCTCGGTCTCGATTCTACGTGAGT
TTAAACTTCGAAACGCGTGAATTCCTCGAGGGCGGCCGCTCTAGAGTCGACGGGCCGCGGTAACAATTGT
TAACTAACTTAAGCTAGCAACGGTTTCCCTCTAGCGGGATCAATTCCGCCCCCCCCCCCTAACGTTACTG
GCCGAAGCCGCTTGGAATAAGGCCGGTGTGCGTTTGTCTATATGTTATTTTCCACCATATTGCCGTCTTT
TGGCAATGTGAGGGCCCGGAAACCTGGCCCTGTCTTCTTGACGAGCATTCCTAGGGGTCTTTCCCCTCTC
GCCAAAGGAATGCAAGGTCTGTTGAATGTCGTGAAGGAAGCAGTTCCTCTGGAAGCTTCTTGAAGACAAA
CAACGTCTGTAGCGACCCTTTGCAGGCAGCGGAACCCCCCACCTGGCGACAGGTGCCTCTGCGGCCAAAA
GCCACGTGTATAAGATACACCTGCAAAGGCGGCACAACCCCAGTGCCACGTTGTGAGTTGGATAGTTGTG
GAAAGAGTCAAATGGCTCTCCTCAAGCGTATTCAACAAGGGGCTGAAGGATGCCCAGAAGGTACCCCATT
GTATGGGATCTGATCTGGGGCCTCGGTGCACATGCTTTACATGTGTTTAGTCGAGGTTAAAAAAACGTCT
AGGCCCCCCGAACCACGGGGACGTGGTTTTCCTTTGAAAAACACGATAATACCATGACCGAGTACAAGCC
CACGGTGCGCCTCGCCACCCGCGACGACGTCCCCAGGGCCGTACGCACCCTCGCCGCCGCGTTCGCCGAC
TACCCCGCCACGCGCCACACCGTCGATCCGGACCGCCACATCGAGCGGGTCACCGAGCTGCAAGAACTCT
TCCTCACGCGCGTCGGGCTCGACATCGGCAAGGTGTGGGTCGCGGACGACGGCGCCGCGGTGGCGGTCTG
GACCACGCCGGAGAGCGTCGAAGCGGGGGCGGTGTTCGCCGAGATCGGCCCGCGCATGGCCGAGTTGAGC
GGTTCCCGGCTGGCCGCGCAGCAACAGATGGAAGGCCTCCTGGCGCCGCACCGGCCCAAGGAGCCCGCGT
GGTTCCTGGCCACCGTCGGCGTCTCGCCCGACCACCAGGGCAAGGGTCTGGGCAGCGCCGTCGTGCTCCC
CGGAGTGGAGGCGGCCGAGCGCGCCGGGGTGCCCGCCTTCCTGGAGACCTCCGCGCCCCGCAACCTCCCC
TTCTACGAGCGGCTCGGCTTCACCGTCACCGCCGACGTCGAGGTGCCCGAAGGACCGCGCACCTGGTGCA
TGACCCGCAAGCCCGGTGCCTGACCCGGGCGGGGCGCGTCTGGAACAATCAACCTCTGGATTACAAAATT
TGTGAAAGATTGACTGGTATTCTTAACTATGTTGCTCCTTTTACGCTATGTGGATACGCTGCTTTAATGC
CTTTGTATCATGCTATTGCTTCCCGTATGGCTTTCATTTTCTCCTCCTTGTATAAATCCTGGTTGCTGTC
TCTTTATGAGGAGTTGTGGCCCGTTGTCAGGCAACGTGGCGTGGTGTGCACTGTGTTTGCTGACGCAACC
CCCACTGGTTGGGGCATTGCCACCACCTGTCAGCTCCTTTCCGGGACTTTCGCTTTCCCCCTCCCTATTG
CCACGGCGGAACTCATCGCCGCCTGCCTTGCCCGCTGCTGGACAGGGGCTCGGCTGTTGGGCACTGACAA
TTCCGTGGTGTTGTCGGGGAAGCTGACGTCCTTTCCATGGCTGCTCGCCTGTGTTGCCACCTGGATTCTG
CGCGGGACGTCCTTCTGCTACGTCCCTTCGGCCCTCAATCCAGCGGACCTTCCTTCCCGCGGCCTGCTGC
CGGCTCTGCGGCCTCTTCCGCGTCTTCGCCTTCGCCCTCAGACGAGTCGGATCTCCCTTTGGGCCGCCTC
CCCGCCTGGAATTAATTCTGCAGTCGAGACCTAGAAAAACATGGAGCAATCACAAGTAGCAATACAGCAG
CTACCAATGCTGATTGTGCCTGGCTAGAAGCACAAGAGGAGGAGGAGGTGGGTTTTCCAGTCACACCTCA
GGTACCTTTAAGACCAATGACTTACAAGGCAGCTGTAGATCTTAGCCACTTTTTAAAAGAAAAGAGGGGA
CTGGAAGGGCTAATTCACTCCCAACGAAGACAAGATATCCTTGATCTGTGGATCTACCACACACAAGGCT
ACTTCCCTGATTAGCAGAACTACACACCAGGGCCAGGGGTCAGATATCCACTGACCTTTGGATGGTGCTA
CAAGCTAGTACCAGTTGAGCCAGATAAGGTAGAAGAGGCCAATAAAGGAGAGAACACCAGCTTGTTACAC
CCTGTGAGCCTGCATGGGATGGATGACCCGGAGAGAGAAGTGTTAGAGTGGAGGTTTGACAGCCGCCTAG
CATTTCATCACGTGGCCCGAGAGCTGCATCCGGAGTACTTCAAGAACTGCTGATATCGAGCTTGCTACAA
GGGACTTTCCGCTGGGGACTTTCCAGGGAGGCGTGGCCTGGGCGGGACTGGGGAGTGGCGAGCCCTCAGA
TCCTGCATATAAGCAGCTGCTTTTTGCCTGTACTGGGTCTCTCTGGTTAGACCAGATCTGAGCCTGGGAG
CTCTCTGGCTAACTAGGGAACCCACTGCTTAAGCCTCAATAAAGCTTGCCTTGAGTGCTTCAAGTAGTGT
GTGCCCGTCTGTTGTGTGACTCTGGTAACTAGAGATCCCTCAGACCCTTTTAGTCAGTGTGGAAAATCTC
TAGCAGTAGTAGTTCATGTCATCTTATTATTCAGTATTTATAACTTGCAAAGAAATGAATATCAGAGAGT
GAGAGGCCTTGACATTGCTAGCGTTTACCGTCGACCTCTAGCTAGAGCTTGGCGTAATCATGGTCATAGC
TGTTTCCTGTGTGAAATTGTTATCCGCTCACAATTCCACACAACATACGAGCCGGAAGCATAAAGTGTAA
AGCCTGGGGTGCCTAATGAGTGAGCTAACTCACATTAATTGCGTTGCGCTCACTGCCCGCTTTCCAGTCG
GGAAACCTGTCGTGCCAGCTGCATTAATGAATCGGCCAACGCGCGGGGAGAGGCGGTTTGCGTATTGGGC
GCTCTTCCGCTTCCTCGCTCACTGACTCGCTGCGCTCGGTCGTTCGGCTGCGGCGAGCGGTATCAGCTCA
CTCAAAGGCGGTAATACGGTTATCCACAGAATCAGGGGATAACGCAGGAAAGAACATGTGAGCAAAAGGC
CAGCAAAAGGCCAGGAACCGTAAAAAGGCCGCGTTGCTGGCGTTTTTCCATAGGCTCCGCCCCCCTGACG
AGCATCACAAAAATCGACGCTCAAGTCAGAGGTGGCGAAACCCGACAGGACTATAAAGATACCAGGCGTT
TCCCCCTGGAAGCTCCCTCGTGCGCTCTCCTGTTCCGACCCTGCCGCTTACCGGATACCTGTCCGCCTTT
CTCCCTTCGGGAAGCGTGGCGCTTTCTCATAGCTCACGCTGTAGGTATCTCAGTTCGGTGTAGGTCGTTC
GCTCCAAGCTGGGCTGTGTGCACGAACCCCCCGTTCAGCCCGACCGCTGCGCCTTATCCGGTAACTATCG
TCTTGAGTCCAACCCGGTAAGACACGACTTATCGCCACTGGCAGCAGCCACTGGTAACAGGATTAGCAGA
GCGAGGTATGTAGGCGGTGCTACAGAGTTCTTGAAGTGGTGGCCTAACTACGGCTACACTAGAAGAACAG
TATTTGGTATCTGCGCTCTGCTGAAGCCAGTTACCTTCGGAAAAAGAGTTGGTAGCTCTTGATCCGGCAA
ACAAACCACCGCTGGTAGCGGTGGTTTTTTTGTTTGCAAGCAGCAGATTACGCGCAGAAAAAAAGGATCT
CAAGAAGATCCTTTGATCTTTTCTACGGGGTCTGACGCTCAGTGGAACGAAAACTCACGTTAAGGGATTT
TGGTCATGAGATTATCAAAAAGGATCTTCACCTAGATCCTTTTAAATTAAAAATGAAGTTTTAAATCAAT
CTAAAGTATATATGAGTAAACTTGGTCTGACAGTTACCAATGCTTAATCAGTGAGGCACCTATCTCAGCG
ATCTGTCTATTTCGTTCATCCATAGTTGCCTGACTCCCCGTCGTGTAGATAACTACGATACGGGAGGGCT
TACCATCTGGCCCCAGTGCTGCAATGATACCGCGAGACCCACGCTCACCGGCTCCAGATTTATCAGCAAT
AAACCAGCCAGCCGGAAGGGCCGAGCGCAGAAGTGGTCCTGCAACTTTATCCGCCTCCATCCAGTCTATT
AATTGTTGCCGGGAAGCTAGAGTAAGTAGTTCGCCAGTTAATAGTTTGCGCAACGTTGTTGCCATTGCTA
CAGGCATCGTGGTGTCACGCTCGTCGTTTGGTATGGCTTCATTCAGCTCCGGTTCCCAACGATCAAGGCG
AGTTACATGATCCCCCATGTTGTGCAAAAAAGCGGTTAGCTCCTTCGGTCCTCCGATCGTTGTCAGAAGT
AAGTTGGCCGCAGTGTTATCACTCATGGTTATGGCAGCACTGCATAATTCTCTTACTGTCATGCCATCCG
TAAGATGCTTTTCTGTGACTGGTGAGTACTCAACCAAGTCATTCTGAGAATAGTGTATGCGGCGACCGAG
TTGCTCTTGCCCGGCGTCAATACGGGATAATACCGCGCCACATAGCAGAACTTTAAAAGTGCTCATCATT
GGAAAACGTTCTTCGGGGCGAAAACTCTCAAGGATCTTACCGCTGTTGAGATCCAGTTCGATGTAACCCA
CTCGTGCACCCAACTGATCTTCAGCATCTTTTACTTTCACCAGCGTTTCTGGGTGAGCAAAAACAGGAAG
GCAAAATGCCGCAAAAAAGGGAATAAGGGCGACACGGAAATGTTGAATACTCATACTCTTCCTTTTTCAA
TATTATTGAAGCATTTATCAGGGTTATTGTCTCATGAGCGGATACATATTTGAATGTATTTAGAAAAATA
AACAAATAGGGGTTCCGCGCACATTTCCCCGAAAAGTGCCACCTGACGTCGACGGATCGGGAGATCAACT
TGTTTATTGCAGCTTATAATGGTTACAAATAAAGCAATAGCATCACAAATTTCACAAATAAAGCATTTTT
TTCACTGCATTCTAGTTGTGGTTTGTCCAAACTCATCAATGTATCTTATCATGTCTGGATCAACTGGATA
ACTCAAGCTAACCAAAATCATCCCAAACTTCCCACCCCATACCCTATTACCACTGCCAATTACCTGTGGT
TTCATTTACTCTAAACCTGTGATTCCTCTGAATTATTTTCATTTTAAAGAAATTGTATTTGTTAAATATG
TACTACAAACTTAGTAGT
